Addgene plasmid #83249: pMX-STAT5A-DN(-351)-Neo
Purpose: Retroviral expression of STAT5A dominant negative C-terminal deletion
Depositing lab: Andrew Brooks. Depositing organization: University of Queensland.
Backbone
  Vector backbone: pMX-Neo
  Backbone manufacturer: Cell Biolabs
  Vector type: Mammalian Expression, Retroviral
  Selectable markers: Neomycin (select with G418)
Growth in bacteria
  Bacterial resistance: Ampicillin, 100 μg/mL
  Growth temperature: 37°C
  Growth strain: NEB Stable
  Copy number: Unknown
Gene/Insert
  Gene/Insert name: Stat5A (alt name: Signal transducer and activator of transcription 5A)
  Species: M. musculus (mouse)
  Mutation: C-terminal deletion of 351 nucleotides (dominant negative)
  Entrez Gene: Stat5a (a.k.a. STAT5)
  Cloning method: Unknown
  Sequencing primers: 5′ GCTTGGATACACGCCGC
Terms and licenses: Academic/Nonprofit Terms; Industry Terms: Not Available to Industry
How to cite: pMX-STAT5A-DN(-351)-Neo was a gift from Andrew Brooks (Addgene plasmid # 83249 ; http://n2t.net/addgene:83249 ; RRID:Addgene_83249)
