[The description below was written by a language model from this plasmid's Addgene catalogue record and pLannotate feature annotations shown in this document.]
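Description:
pMX-STAT5A-DN(-351)-Neo is a Moloney murine leukemia virus–based retroviral expression plasmid built on the pMX-Neo backbone, designed to deliver a dominant-negative form of mouse STAT5A into mammalian cells. In bacteria it is maintained through a high-copy ColE1/pUC-type origin and selected with ampicillin via the β-lactamase gene and its own promoter.

The proviral region is bounded by MMLV long terminal repeats. Downstream of the 5′ LTR lie the Ψ packaging signal, a truncated gag segment lacking its start codon, and a pol fragment carrying the splice acceptor. Together these elements allow the transcript to be encapsidated when the plasmid is introduced into a packaging cell line that supplies the viral proteins in trans. The Stat5a insert follows and appears to be expressed from the 5′ LTR, as no separate promoter is annotated upstream of it. It is annotated as a fragment of the mouse protein, consistent with the recorded deletion of 351 nucleotides from the C-terminal end, which the record describes as dominant negative. The STAT5 C-terminus is generally understood to contain the transactivation domain, though the record does not spell out the mechanism. After the insert, an SV40 enhancer/early promoter drives the neomycin phosphotransferase gene, permitting G418 selection of transduced cells. The short Tn5 transposase fragment annotated before neo is probably residual sequence carried over from the Tn5 source of the marker. The 3′ LTR is annotated in two adjoining pieces, one matching a self-inactivating LTR fragment, so the table alone does not clearly define its status.

The construct is intended for stable retroviral expression of truncated STAT5A, for example to interfere with endogenous STAT5 signalling.
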