Features (pLannotate 1.2.2; 14 found; start..end, strand, type, name):
      7..600     +  LTR            LTR: long terminal repeat from Moloney murine leukemia virus
    663..1020    +  misc_feature   MMLV Ψ: packaging signal of Moloney murine leukemia virus (MMLV)
   1085..1501    +  CDS            gag (truncated): truncated Moloney murine leukemia virus (MMLV) gag gene lacking the start codon
   1511..1885    +  misc_feature   pol region: Moloney murine leukemia virus (MMLV) pol region containing the splice acceptor site
   2016..4046    +  CDS            Stat5a (fragment): STA5A_MOUSE - Also known as Mgf, Mpf. Experimental evidence at protein level: Swiss-Prot protein existence level 1. Carries out a dual function: signal transduction and activation of transcription. Mediates cellular responses to the cytokine KITLG/SCF and other growth factors. May mediate cellular responses to activated FGFR1, FGFR2, FGFR3 and FGFR4. Binds to the GAS element and activates PRL-induced transcription. Regulates the expression of milk proteins during lactation. From Mus musculus (Mouse).
   4081..4410    +  promoter       SV40 promoter: SV40 enhancer and early promoter
   4412..4735    +  CDS            tnpA (fragment): TN5P_ECOLX - Also known as tnp. Experimental evidence at protein level: Swiss-Prot protein existence level 1. Mediates transposition of transposon Tn5 by a 'cut and paste' mechanism. First, the monomeric transposase binds the 19 bp inverted DNA repeats flanking the transposon. Then, dimerization of the DNA- bound transposase creates a synaptic DNA complex. After nicking of the first DNA strand, excision of the transposon proceeds through a series of intermediates. The transposase then mediates the insertion of the transposon at a new site by strand transfer. The activity of the wild- type tran
   4767..5558    +  CDS            neo: KKA2_KLEPN - Also known as kan, nptII. Experimental evidence at protein level: Swiss-Prot protein existence level 1. Resistance to kanamycin, neomycin, paromomycin, ribostamycin, butirosin and gentamicin B. From Klebsiella pneumoniae.
   5632..5753    +  LTR            3' LTR (ΔU3) (fragment): self-inactivating 3' long terminal repeat (LTR) from Moloney murine leukemia virus
   5754..6223    +  LTR            LTR: long terminal repeat from Moloney murine leukemia virus
   6289..6341    -  CDS            lacI (fragment): lac repressor; lacI; The lac repressor binds to the lac operator to inhibit transcription in E. coli. This inhibition can be relieved by adding lactose or isopropyl-β-D-thiogalactopyranoside (IPTG).
   6524..7112    -  rep_origin     ori: high-copy-number ColE1/pMB1/pBR322/pUC origin of replication
   7276..8136    -  CDS            AmpR: β-lactamase; bla; confers resistance to ampicillin, carbenicillin, and related antibiotics
   8137..8241    -  promoter       AmpR promoter: bla
>Addgene plasmid #83249 | pMX-STAT5A-DN(-351)-Neo | addgene full sequence | sequence record 173238 | Addgene NGS Result
CTGCATAATGAAAGACCCCACCTGTAGGTTTGGCAAGCTAGCTTAAGTAACGCCATTTTGCAAGGCATGG
AAAAATACATAACTGAGAATAGAAAAGTTCAGATCAAGGTCAGGAACAGATGGAACAGCTGAATATGGGC
CAAACAGGATATCTGTGGTAAGCAGTTCCTGCCCCGGCTCAGGGCCAAGAACAGATGGAACAGCTGAATA
TGGGCCAAACAGGATATCTGTGGTAAGCAGTTCCTGCCCCGGCTCAGGGCCAAGAACAGATGGTCCCCAG
ATGCGGTCCAGCCCTCAGCAGTTTCTAGAGAACCATCAGATGTTTCCAGGGTGCCCCAAGGACCTGAAAT
GACCCTGTGCCTTATTTGAACTAACCAATCAGTTCGCTTCTCGCTTCTGTTCGCGCGCTTCTGCTCCCCG
AGCTCAATAAAAGAGCCCACAACCCCTCACTCGGCGCGCCAGTCCTCCGATTGACTGAGTCGCCCGGGTA
CCCGTGTATCCAATAAACCCTCTTGCAGTTGCATCCGACTTGTGGTCTCGCTGTTCCTTGGGAGGGTCTC
CTCTGAGTGATTGACTACCCGTCAGCGGGGGTCTTTCATTTGGGGGCTCGTCCGGGATCGGGAGACCCCT
GCCCAGGGACCACCGACCCACCACCGGGAGGTAAGCTGGCCAGCAACTTATCTGTGTCTGTCCGATTGTC
TAGTGTCTATGACTGATTTTATGCGCCTGCGTCGGTACTAGTTAGCTAACTAGCTCTGTATCTGGCGGAC
CCGTGGTGGAACTGACGAGTTCGGAACACCCGGCCGCAACCCTGGGAGACGTCCCAGGGACTTCGGGGGC
CGTTTTTGTGGCCCGACCTGAGTCCAAAAATCCCGATCGTTTTGGACTCTTTGGTGCACCCCCCTTAGAG
GAGGGATATGTGGTTCTGGTAGGAGACGAGAACCTAAAACAGTTCCCGCCTCCGTCTGAATTTTTGCTTT
CGGTTTGGGACCGAAGCCGCGCCGCGCGTCTTGTCTGCTGCAGCATCGTTCTGTGTTGTCTCTGTCTGAC
TGTGTTTCTGTATTTGTCTGAAAATATGGGCCCGGGCCAGACTGTTACCACTCCCTTAAGTTTGACCTTA
GGTCACTGGAAAGATGTCGAGCGGATCGCTCACAACCAGTCGGTAGATGTCAAGAAGAGACGTTGGGTTA
CCTTCTGCTCTGCAGAATGGCCAACCTTTAACGTCGGATGGCCGCGAGACGGCACCTTTAACCGAGACCT
CATCACCCAGGTTAAGATCAAGGTCTTTTCACCTGGCCCGCATGGACACCCAGACCAGGTCCCCTACATC
GTGACCTGGGAAGCCTTGGCTTTTGACCCCCCTCCCTGGGTCAAGCCCTTTGTACACCCTAAGCCTCCGC
CTCCTCTTCCTCCATCCGCCCCGTCTCTCCCCCTTGAACCTCCTCGTTCGACCCCGCCTCGATCCTCCCT
TTATCCAGCCCTCACTCCTTCTCTAGGCGCCCCCATATGGCCATATGAGATCTTATATGGGGCACCCCCG
CCCCTTGTAAACTTCCCTGACCCTGACATGACAAGAGTTACTAACAGCCCCTCTCTCCAAGCTCACTTAC
AGGCTCTCTACTTAGTCCAGCACGAAGTCTGGAGACCTCTGGCGGCAGCCTACCAAGAACAACTGGACCG
ACCGGTGGTACCTCACCCTTACCGAGTCGGCGACACAGTGTGGGTCCGCCGACACCAGACTAAGAACCTA
GAACCTCGCTGGAAAGGACCTTACACAGTCCTGCTGACCACCCCCACCGCCCTCAAAGTAGACGGCATCG
CAGCTTGGATACACGCCGCCCACGTGAAGGCTGCCGACCCCGGGGGTGGACCATCCTCTAGACTGCCGGA
TCCCAGTGTGGTGGTACGGGAATTCGGCACGAGACCGCCGCCGCCGTCAAGAGCCGTCAGGAGCCGTCAG
AAGCCCCGGCCTGGAGCGACAGCCGCAGGCGCTCCGCAGCACCAGGTAAACAGCCATGGCGGGCTGGATT
CAGGCCCAGCAGCTTCAGGGAGATGCCCTGCGCCAGATGCAAGTGTTGTATGGGCAGCATTTCCCCATCG
AGGTCCGGCACTACCTGGCCCAGTGGATCGAGAGCCAGCCGTGGGATGCTATTGACTTGGATAATCCCCA
GGACCGAGGTCAGGCCACCCAACTCCTGGAGGGCCTGGTGCAGGAGCTGCAGAAGAAGGCGGAGCACCAG
GTGGGGGAAGATGGGTTTTTGCTGAAGATCAAGCTGGGGCACTATGCCACACAGCTCCAGAACACGTATG
ACCGCTGTCCCATGGAGCTGGTTCGCTGTATCCGTCACATTCTGTACAACGAACAGAGGCTGGTTCGCGA
AGCCAACAATTGCAGCTCCCCTGCTGGTGTCCTGGTTGACGCCATGTCCCAGAAGCACCTTCAGATCAAC
CAAAGGTTTGAGGAGCTGCGCCTGATCACACAGGACACGGAGAACGAGCTGAAGAAGCTGCAGCAGACCC
AAGAGTACTTCATCATCCAGTACCAGGAGAGCCTGCGGATCCAAGCTCAGTTTGCCCAGCTGGGACAGCT
GAACCCCCAGGAGCGCATGAGCAGGGAGACGGCCCTCCAGCAGAAGCAAGTGTCCCTGGAGACCTGGCTG
CAGCGAGAGGCACAGACACTGCAGCAGTACCGAGTGGAGCTGGCTGAGAAGCACCAGAAGACCCTGCAGC
TGCTGCGGAAGCAGCAGACCATCATCCTGGACGACGAGCTGATCCAGTGGAAGCGGAGACAGCAGCTGGC
CGGGAACGGGGGTCCCCCCGAGGGCAGCCTGGACGTGCTGCAGTCCTGGTGTGAGAAGCTGGCCGAGATC
ATCTGGCAGAACCGGCAGCAGATCCGCAGGGCTGAGCACCTGTGCCAGCAGCTGCCCATCCCAGGCCCCG
TGGAGGAGATGCTGGCTGAGGTCAACGCCACCATCACGGACATCATCTCAGCTCTGGTCACCAGCACGTT
CATCATCGAGAAGCAGCCTCCTCAGGTCCTGAAGACCCAGACCAAGTTTGCGGCCACCGTGCGCCTGCTG
GTGGGGGGAAAGCTGAATGTGCACATGAACCCCCCGCAGGTGAAGGCGACCATCATCAGCGAGCAGCAGG
CCAAGTCCCTGCTCAAGAATGAGAACACCCGCAATGAGTGCAGCGGCGAGATCCTGAACAACTGTTGCGT
CATGGAGTACCACCAGGCCACTGGCACGCTCAGCGCCCACTTCAGAAACATGTCACTGAAAAGAATCAAG
CGCGCCGACAGGCGTGGTGCAGAGTCGGTGACGGAGGAGAAGTTCACAGTCCTGTTTGAGTCTCAGTTCA
GCGTTGGCAGCAACGAGCTGGTGTTCCAGGTGAAGACCCTGTCCCTCCCTGTGGTCGTTATCGTCCATGG
CAGCCAGGACCACAATGCTACTGCCACCGTGCTGTGGGACAATGCCTTTGCTGAGCCGGGCAGGGTGCCA
TTTGCTGTGCCTGACAAGGTGCTGTGGCCGCAGCTGTGTGAAGCGCTCAACATGAAATTCAAGGCTGAAG
TACAGAGCAACCGGGGCTTGACCAAGGAGAACCTCGTGTTCCTGGCACAGAAACTGTTCAACATCAGCAG
CAACCACCTCGAGGACTACAACAGCATGTCTGTGTCCTGGTCCCAGTTCAACCGGGAGAACTTGCCCGGC
TGGAACTACACCTTCTGGCAGTGGTTCGACGGGGTGATGGAGGTGCTGAAGAAGCACCATAAGCCCCATT
GGAATGATGGGGCTATCCTGGGTTTCGTGAACAAGCAACAGGCCCACGACCTGCTCATCAACAAGCCGGA
CGGGACCTTCCTGCTGCGCTTCAGTGACTCGGAAATCGGGGGCATCACCATTGCTTGGAAGTTTGACTCT
CCGGACCGAAACCTCTGGAATCTGAAGCCATTCACGACGCGAGATTTCTCCATTCGGTCCCTGGCCGACC
GGCTGGGGGACCTGAACTACCTTATCTACGTGTTCCCAGACCGACCCAAGGACGAGTAGCGGCCGCCAGC
ACAGTGGTCGACTGTGGAATGTGTGTCAGTTAGGGTGTGGAAAGTCCCCAGGCTCCCCAGCAGGCAGAAG
TATGCAAAGCATGCATCTCAATTAGTCAGCAACCAGGTGTGGAAAGTCCCCAGGCTCCCCAGCAGGCAGA
AGTATGCAAAGCATGCATCTCAATTAGTCAGCAACCATAGTCCCGCCCCTAACTCCGCCCATCCCGCCCC
TAACTCCGCCCAGTTCCGCCCATTCTCCGCCCCATGGCTGACTAATTTTTTTTATTTATGCAGAGGCCGA
GGCCGCCTCGGCCTCTGAGCTATTCCAGAAGTAGTGAGGAGGCTTTTTTGGAGGCCTAGGCTTTTGCAAA
AAGCTTCACGCTGCCGCAAGCACTCAGGGCGCAAGGGCTGCTAAAGGAAGCGGAACACGTAGAAAGCCAG
TCCGCAGAAACGGTGCTGACCCCGGATGAATGTCAGCTACTGGGCTATCTGGACAAGGGAAAACGCAAGC
GCAAAGAGAAAGCAGGTAGCTTGCAGTGGGCTTACATGGCGATAGCTAGACTGGGCGGTTTTATGGACAG
CAAGCGAACCGGAATTGCCAGCTGGGGCGCCCTCTGGTAAGGTTGGGAAGCCCTGCAAAGTAAACTGGAT
GGCTTTCTTGCCGCCAAGGATCTGATGGCGCAGGGGATCAAGATCTGATCAAGAGACAGGATGAGGATCG
TTTCGCATGATTGAACAAGATGGATTGCACGCAGGTTCTCCGGCCGCTTGGGTGGAGAGGCTATTCGGCT
ATGACTGGGCACAACAGACAATCGGCTGCTCTGATGCCGCCGTGTTCCGGCTGTCAGCGCAGGGGCGCCC
GGTTCTTTTTGTCAAGACCGACCTGTCCGGTGCCCTGAATGAACTGCAGGACGAGGCAGCGCGGCTATCG
TGGCTGGCCACGACGGGCGTTCCTTGCGCAGCTGTGCTCGACGTTGTCACTGAAGCGGGAAGGGACTGGC
TGCTATTGGGCGAAGTGCCGGGGCAGGATCTCCTGTCATCTCACCTTGCTCCTGCCGAGAAAGTATCCAT
CATGGCTGATGCAATGCGGCGGCTGCATACGCTTGATCCGGCTACCTGCCCATTCGACCACCAAGCGAAA
CATCGCATCGAGCGAGCACGTACTCGGATGGAAGCCGGTCTTGTCGATCAGGATGATCTGGACGAAGAGC
ATCAGGGGCTCGCGCCAGCCGAACTGTTCGCCAGGCTCAAGGCGCGCATGCCCGACGGCGAGGATCTCGT
CGTGACCCATGGCGATGCCTGCTTGCCGAATATCATGGTGGAAAATGGCCGCTTTTCTGGATTCATCGAC
TGTGGCCGGCTGGGTGTGGCGGACCGCTATCAGGACATAGCGTTGGCTACCCGTGATATTGCTGAAGAGC
TTGGCGGCGAATGGGCTGACCGCTTCCTCGTGCTTTACGGTATCGCCGCTCCCGATTCGCAGCGCATCGC
CTTCTATCGCCTTCTTGACGAGTTCTTCTGAGCGGGACTCTGGGGTTCGCATCGTCGACGATAAAATAAA
AGATTTTATTTAGTCTCCAGAAAAAGGGGGGAATGAAAGACCCCACCTGTAGGTTTGGCAAGCTAGCTTA
AGTAACGCCATTTTGCAAGGCATGGAAAAATACATAACTGAGAATAGAGAAGTTCAGATCAAGGTCAGGA
ACAGATGGAACAGCTGAATATGGGCCAAACAGGATATCTGTGGTAAGCAGTTCCTGCCCCGGCTCAGGGC
CAAGAACAGATGGAACAGCTGAATATGGGCCAAACAGGATATCTGTGGTAAGCAGTTCCTGCCCCGGCTC
AGGGCCAAGAACAGATGGTCCCCAGATGCGGTCCAGCCCTCAGCAGTTTCTAGAGAACCATCAGATGTTT
CCAGGGTGCCCCAAGGACCTGAAATGACCCTGTGCCTTATTTGAACTAACCAATCAGTTCGCTTCTCGCT
TCTGTTCGCGCGCTTCTGCTCCCCGAGCTCAATAAAAGAGCCCACAACCCCTCACTCGGGGCGCCAGTCC
TCCGATTGACTGAGTCGCCCGGGTACCCGTGTATCCAATAAACCCTCTTGCAGTTGCATCCGACTTGTGG
TCTCGCTGTTCCTTGGGAGGGTCTCCTCTGAGTGATTGACTACCCGTCAGCGGGGGTCTTTCACATGCAG
CATGTATCAAAATTAATTTGGTTTTTTTTCTTAAGTATTTACATTAAATGGCCATAGTTGCATTAATGAA
TCGGCCAACGCGCGGGGAGAGGCGGTTTGCGTATTGGGCGCTCTTCCGCTTCCTCGCTCACTGACTCGCT
GCGCTCGGTCGTTCGGCTGCGGCGAGCGGTATCAGCTCACTCAAAGGCGGTAATACGGTTATCCACAGAA
TCAGGGGATAACGCAGGAAAGAACATGTGAGCAAAAGGCCAGCAAAAGGCCAGGAACCGTAAAAAGGCCG
CGTTGCTGGCGTTTTTCCATAGGCTCCGCCCCCCTGACGAGCATCACAAAAATCGACGCTCAAGTCAGAG
GTGGCGAAACCCGACAGGACTATAAAGATACCAGGCGTTTCCCCCTGGAAGCTCCCTCGTGCGCTCTCCT
GTTCCGACCCTGCCGCTTACCGGATACCTGTCCGCCTTTCTCCCTTCGGGAAGCGTGGCGCTTTCTCATA
GCTCACGCTGTAGGTATCTCAGTTCGGTGTAGGTCGTTCGCTCCAAGCTGGGCTGTGTGCACGAACCCCC
CGTTCAGCCCGACCGCTGCGCCTTATCCGGTAACTATCGTCTTGAGTCCAACCCGGTAAGACACGACTTA
TCGCCACTGGCAGCAGCCACTGGTAACAGGATTAGCAGAGCGAGGTATGTAGGCGGTGCTACAGAGTTCT
TGAAGTGGTGGCCTAACTACGGCTACACTAGAAGAACAGTATTTGGTATCTGCGCTCTGCTGAAGCCAGT
TACCTTCGGAAAAAGAGTTGGTAGCTCTTGATCCGGCAAACAAACCACCGCTGGTAGCGGTGGTTTTTTT
GTTTGCAAGCAGCAGATTACGCGCAGAAAAAAAGGATCTCAAGAAGATCCTTTGATCTTTTCTACGGGGT
CTGACGCTCAGTGGAACGAAAACTCACGTTAAGGGATTTTGGTCATGAGATTATCAAAAAGGATCTTCAC
CTAGATCCTTTTGCGGCCGGCCGCAAATCAATCTAAAGTATATATGAGTAAACTTGGTCTGACAGTTACC
AATGCTTAATCAGTGAGGCACCTATCTCAGCGATCTGTCTATTTCGTTCATCCATAGTTGCCTGACTCCC
CGTCGTGTAGATAACTACGATACGGGAGGGCTTACCATCTGGCCCCAGTGCTGCAATGATACCGCGAGAC
CCACGCTCACCGGCTCCAGATTTATCAGCAATAAACCAGCCAGCCGGAAGGGCCGAGCGCAGAAGTGGTC
CTGCAACTTTATCCGCCTCCATCCAGTCTATTAATTGTTGCCGGGAAGCTAGAGTAAGTAGTTCGCCAGT
TAATAGTTTGCGCAACGTTGTTGCCATTGCTACAGGCATCGTGGTGTCACGCTCGTCGTTTGGTATGGCT
TCATTCAGCTCCGGTTCCCAACGATCAAGGCGAGTTACATGATCCCCCATGTTGTGCAAAAAAGCGGTTA
GCTCCTTCGGTCCTCCGATCGTTGTCAGAAGTAAGTTGGCCGCAGTGTTATCACTCATGGTTATGGCAGC
ACTGCATAATTCTCTTACTGTCATGCCATCCGTAAGATGCTTTTCTGTGACTGGTGAGTACTCAACCAAG
TCATTCTGAGAATAGTGTATGCGGCGACCGAGTTGCTCTTGCCCGGCGTCAATACGGGATAATACCGCGC
CACATAGCAGAACTTTAAAAGTGCTCATCATTGGAAAACGTTCTTCGGGGCGAAAACTCTCAAGGATCTT
ACCGCTGTTGAGATCCAGTTCGATGTAACCCACTCGTGCACCCAACTGATCTTCAGCATCTTTTACTTTC
ACCAGCGTTTCTGGGTGAGCAAAAACAGGAAGGCAAAATGCCGCAAAAAAGGGAATAAGGGCGACACGGA
AATGTTGAATACTCATACTCTTCCTTTTTCAATATTATTGAAGCATTTATCAGGGTTATTGTCTCATGAG
CGGATACATATTTGAATGTATTTAGAAAAATAAACAAATAGGGGTTCCGCGCACATTTCCCCGAAAAGTG
CCAC
